>Addgene plasmid #107551 | pCW57.1 N-term GFP tTA | addgene full sequence | sequence record 208339 | Addgene NGS Result
AATTCTCGACCTCGAGACAAATGGCAGTATTCATCCACAATTTTAAAAGAAAAGGGGGGATTGGGGGGTA
CAGTGCAGGGGAAAGAATAGTAGACATAATAGCAACAGACATACAAACTAAAGAATTACAAAAACAAATT
ACAAAAATTCAAAATTTTCGGGTTTATTACAGGGACAGCAGAGATCCACTTTGGCCGCGAATCGATATGT
CGAGTTTACTCCCTATCAGTGATAGAGAACGTATGTCGAGTTTACTCCCTATCAGTGATAGAGAACGATG
TCGAGTTTACTCCCTATCAGTGATAGAGAACGTATGTCGAGTTTACTCCCTATCAGTGATAGAGAACGTA
TGTCGAGTTTACTCCCTATCAGTGATAGAGAACGTATGTCGAGTTTATCCCTATCAGTGATAGAGAACGT
ATGTCGAGTTTACTCCCTATCAGTGATAGAGAACGTATGTCGAGGTAGGCGTGTACGGTGGGAGGCCTAT
ATAAGCAGAGCTCGTTTAGTGAACCGTCAGATCGCCTGGAGAATTGGCTAGCGCCACCATGGTGAGCAAG
GGCGAGGAGCTGTTCACCGGGGTGGTGCCCATCCTGGTCGAGCTGGACGGCGACGTAAACGGCCACAAGT
TCAGCGTGTCCGGCGAGGGCGAGGGCGATGCCACCTACGGCAAGCTGACCCTGAAGTTCATCTGCACCAC
CGGCAAGCTGCCCGTGCCCTGGCCCACCCTCGTGACCACCCTGACCTACGGCGTGCAGTGCTTCAGCCGC
TACCCCGACCACATGAAGCAGCACGACTTCTTCAAGTCCGCCATGCCCGAAGGCTACGTCCAGGAGCGCA
CCATCTTCTTCAAGGACGACGGCAACTACAAGACCCGCGCCGAGGTGAAGTTCGAGGGCGACACCCTGGT
GAACCGCATCGAGCTGAAGGGCATCGACTTCAAGGAGGACGGCAACATCCTGGGGCACAAGCTGGAGTAC
AACTACAACAGCCACAACGTCTATATCATGGCCGACAAGCAGAAGAACGGCATCAAGGTGAACTTCAAGA
TCCGCCACAACATCGAGGACGGCAGCGTGCAGCTCGCCGACCACTACCAGCAGAACACCCCCATCGGCGA
CGGCCCCGTGCTGCTGCCCGACAACCACTACCTGAGCACCCAGTCCGCCCTGAGCAAAGACCCCAACGAG
AAGCGCGATCACATGGTCCTGCTGGAGTTCGTGACCGCCGCCGGGATCACTCTCGGCATGGACGAGCTGT
ACAAGTCCGGAGGGGATCGGTGGAGCTCCACCGGTGGCGGCCGCTCTAGAGAGAATCTTTATTTTCAGGG
CGCCGGTGGAGGTGGAGGGTCGACGGGAGAATTCGGATCCGGGGTTGGGGTTGCGCCTTTTCCAAGGCAG
CCCTGGGTTTGCGCAGGGACGCGGCTGCTCTGGGCGTGGTTCCGGGAAACGCAGCGGCGCCGACCCTGGG
TCTCGCACATTCTTCACGTCCGTTCGCAGCGTCACCCGGATCTTCGCCGCTACCCTTGTGGGCCCCCCGG
CGACGCTTCCTGCTCCGCCCCTAAGTCGGGAAGGTTCCTTGCGGTTCGCGGCGTGCCGGACGTGACAAAC
GGAAGCCGCACGTCTCACTAGTACCCTCGCAGACGGACAGCGCCAGGGAGCAATGGCAGCGCGCCGACCG
CGATGGGCTGTGGCCAATAGCGGCTGCTCAGCAGGGCGCGCCGAGAGCAGCGGCCGGGAAGGGGCGGTGC
GGGAGGCGGGGTGTGGGGCGGTAGTGTGGGCCCTGTTCCTGCCCGCGCGGTGTTCCGCATTCTGCAAGCC
TCCGGAGCGCACGTCGGCAGTCGGCTCCCTCGTTGACCGAATCACCGACCTCTCTCCCCAGCAATTCACC
ATGGTTCCTTTGTCTCAAGAAGAATCCACCCTCATTGAAAGAGCAACGGCTACAATCAACAGCATCCCCA
TCTCTGAAGACTACAGCGTCGCCAGCGCAGCTCTCTCTAGCGACGGCCGCATCTTCACTGGTGTCAATGT
ATATCATTTTACTGGGGGACCTTGTGCAGAACTCGTGGTGCTGGGCACTGCTGCTGCTGCGGCAGCTGGC
AACCTGACTTGTATCGTCGCGATCGGAAATGAGAACAGGGGCATCTTGAGCCCCTGCGGACGGTGCCGAC
AGGTGCTTCTCGATCTGCATCCTGGGATCAAAGCCATAGTGAAGGACAGTGATGGACAGCCGACGGCAGT
TGGGATTCGTGAATTGCTGCCCTCTGGTTATGTGTGGGAGGGCCCCGGTGCCGAAGGTAGAGGTTCTCTC
CTCACTTGTGGTGATGTTGAAGAAAACCCTGGTCCAATGTCTAGACTGGACAAGAGCAAAGTCATAAACT
CTGCTCTGGAATTACTCAATGAAGTCGGTATCGAAGGCCTGACGACAAGGAAACTCGCTCAAAAGCTGGG
AGTTGAGCAGCCTACCCTGTACTGGCACGTGAAGAACAAGCGGGCCCTGCTCGATGCCCTGGCAATCGAG
ATGCTGGACAGGCATCATACCCACTTCTGCCCCCTGGAAGGCGAGTCATGGCAAGACTTTCTGCGGAACA
ACGCCAAGTCATTCCGCTGTGCTCTCCTCTCACATCGCGACGGGGCTAAAGTGCATCTCGGCACCCGCCC
AACAGAGAAACAGTACGAAACCCTGGAAAATCAGCTCGCGTTCCTGTGTCAGCAAGGCTTCTCCCTGGAG
AACGCACTGTACGCTCTGTCCGCCGTGGGCCACTTTACACTGGGCTGCGTATTGGAGGATCAGGAGCATC
AAGTAGCAAAAGAGGAAAGAGAGACACCTACCACCGATTCTATGCCCCCACTTCTGAGACAAGCAATTGA
GCTGTTCGACCATCAGGGAGCCGAACCTGCCTTCCTTTTCGGCCTGGAACTAATCATATGTGGCCTGGAG
AAACAGCTAAAGTGCGAAAGCGGCGGGCCGGCCGACGCCCTTGACGATTTTGACTTAGACATGCTCCCAG
CCGATGCCCTTGACGACTTTGACCTTGATATGCTGCCTGCTGACGCTCTTGACGATTTTGACCTTGACAT
GCTCCCCGGGTAACTAAGTAAGGATCGATCCAAGATATCGTATTCTTAACTATGTTGCTCCTTTTACGCT
ATGTGGATACGCTGCTTTAATGCCTTTGTATCATGCTATTGCTTCCCGTATGGCTTTCATTTTCTCCTCC
TTGTATAAATCCTGGTTGCTGTCTCTTTATGAGGAGTTGTGGCCCGTTGTCAGGCAACGTGGCGTGGTGT
GCACTGTGTTTGCTGACGCAACCCCCACTGGTTGGGGCATTGCCACCACCTGTCAGCTCCTTTCCGGGAC
TTTCGCTTTCCCCCTCCCTATTGCCACGGCGGAACTCATCGCCGCCTGCCTTGCCCGCTGCTGGACAGGG
GCTCGGCTGTTGGGCACTGACAATTCCGTGGTGTTGTCGGGGAAGCTGACGTCCTTTCCATGGCTGCTCG
CCTGTGTTGCCACCTGGATTCTGCGCGGGACGTCCTTCTGCTACGTCCCTTCGGCCCTCAATCCAGCGGA
CCTTCCTTCCCGCGGCCTGCTGCCGGCTCTGCGGCCTCTTCCGCGTCTTCGCCTTCGCCCTCAGACGAGT
CGGATCTCCCTTTGGGCCGCCTCCCCGCCTGTTTCGCCTCGGCGTCCGGACTAGAGGTACCTTTAAGACC
AATGACTTACAAGGCAGCTGTAGATCTTAGCCACTTTTTAAAAGAAAAGGGGGGACTGGAAGGGCTAATT
CACTCCCAACGAAGACAAGATCTGCTTTTTGCTTGTACTGGGTCTCTCTGGTTAGACCAGATCTGAGCCT
GGGAGCTCTCTGGCTAACTAGGGAACCCACTGCTTAAGCCTCAATAAAGCTTGCCTTGAGTGCTTCAAGT
AGTGTGTGCCCGTCTGTTGTGTGACTCTGGTAACTAGAGATCCCTCAGACCCTTTTAGTCAGTGTGGAAA
ATCTCTAGCAGTAGTAGTTCATGTCATCTTATTATTCAGTATTTATAACTTGCAAAGAAATGAATATCAG
AGAGTGAGAGGAACTTGTTTATTGCAGCTTATAATGGTTACAAATAAAGCAATAGCATCACAAATTTCAC
AAATAAAGCATTTTTTTCACTGCATTCTAGTTGTGGTTTGTCCAAACTCATCAATGTATCTTATCATGTC
TGGCTCTAGCTATCCCGCCCCTAACTCCGCCCATCCCGCCCCTAACTCCGCCCAGTTCCGCCCATTCTCC
GCCCCATGGCTGACTAATTTTTTTTATTTATGCAGAGGCCGAGGCCGCCTCGGCCTCTGAGCTATTCCAG
AAGTAGTGAGGAGGCTTTTTTGGAGGCCTTTCAAATATGTATCCGCTCATGAGACAATAACCCTGATAAA
TGCTTCAATAATATTGAAAAAGGAAGAGTATGAGTATTCAACATTTCCGTGTCGCCCTTATTCCCTTTTT
TGCGGCATTTTGCCTTCCTGTTTTTGCTCACCCAGAAACGCTGGTGAAAGTAAAAGATGCTGAAGATCAG
TTGGGTGCACGAGTGGGTTACATCGAACTGGATCTCAACAGCGGTAAGATCCTTGAGAGTTTTCGCCCCG
AAGAACGTTTTCCAATGATGAGCACTTTTAAAGTTCTGCTATGTGGCGCGGTATTATCCCGTATTGACGC
CGGGCAAGAGCAACTCGGTCGCCGCATACACTATTCTCAGAATGACTTGGTTGAGTACTCACCAGTCACA
GAAAAGCATCTTACGGATGGCATGACAGTAAGAGAATTATGCAGTGCTGCCATAACCATGAGTGATAACA
CTGCGGCCAACTTACTTCTGACAACGATCGGAGGACCGAAGGAGCTAACCGCTTTTTTGCACAACATGGG
GGATCATGTAACTCGCCTTGATCGTTGGGAACCGGAGCTGAATGAAGCCATACCAAACGACGAGCGTGAC
ACCACGATGCCTGTAGCAATGGCAACAACGTTGCGCAAACTATTAACTGGCGAACTACTTACTCTAGCTT
CCCGGCAACAATTAATAGACTGGATGGAGGCGGATAAAGTTGCAGGACCACTTCTGCGCTCGGCCCTTCC
GGCTGGCTGGTTTATTGCTGATAAATCTGGAGCCGGTGAGCGTGGGTCTCGCGGTATCATTGCAGCACTG
GGGCCAGATGGTAAGCCCTCCCGTATCGTAGTTATCTACACGACGGGGAGTCAGGCAACTATGGATGAAC
GAAATAGACAGATCGCTGAGATAGGTGCCTCACTGATTAAGCATTGGTAACTGTCAGACCAAGTTTACTC
ATATATACTTTAGATTGATTTAAAACTTCATTTTTAATTTAAAAGGATCTAGGTGAAGATCCTTTTTGAT
AATCTCATGACCAAAATCCCTTAACGTGAGTTTTCGTTCCACTGAGCGTCAGACCCCGTAGAAAAGATCA
AAGGATCTTCTTGAGATCCTTTTTTTCTGCGCGTAATCTGCTGCTTGCAAACAAAAAAACCACCGCTACC
AGCGGTGGTTTGTTTGCCGGATCAAGAGCTACCAACTCTTTTTCCGAAGGTAACTGGCTTCAGCAGAGCG
CAGATACCAAATACTGTTCTTCTAGTGTAGCCGTAGTTAGGCCACCACTTCAAGAACTCTGTAGCACCGC
CTACATACCTCGCTCTGCTAATCCTGTTACCAGTGGCTGCTGCCAGTGGCGATAAGTCGTGTCTTACCGG
GTTGGACTCAAGACGATAGTTACCGGATAAGGCGCAGCGGTCGGGCTGAACGGGGGGTTCGTGCACACAG
CCCAGCTTGGAGCGAACGACCTACACCGAACTGAGATACCTACAGCGTGAGCTATGAGAAAGCGCCACGC
TTCCCGAAGGGAGAAAGGCGGACAGGTATCCGGTAAGCGGCAGGGTCGGAACAGGAGAGCGCACGAGGGA
GCTTCCAGGGGGAAACGCCTGGTATCTTTATAGTCCTGTCGGGTTTCGCCACCTCTGACTTGAGCGTCGA
TTTTTGTGATGCTCGTCAGGGGGGCGGAGCCTATGGAAAAACGCCAGCAACGCGGCCTTTTTACGGTTCC
TGGCCTTTTGCTGGCCTTTTGCTCACATGTTCTTTCCTGCGTTATCCCCTGATTCTGTGGATAACCGTAT
TACCGCCTTTGAGTGAGCTGATACCGCTCGCCGCAGCCGAACGACCGAGCGCAGCGAGTCAGTGAGCGAG
GAAGCGGAAGAGCGCCCAATACGCAAACCGCCTCTCCCCGCGCGTTGGCCGATTCATTAATGCAGCTGGC
ACGACAGGTTTCCCGACTGGAAAGCGGGCAGTGAGCGCAACGCAATTAATGTGAGTTAGCTCACTCATTA
GGCACCCCAGGCTTTACACTTTATGCTTCCGGCTCGTATGTTGTGTGGAATTGTGAGCGGATAACAATTT
CACACAGGAAACAGCTATGACCATGATTACGCCAAGCGCGCAATTAACCCTCACTAAAGGGAACAAAAGC
TGGAGCTGCAAGCTTAATGTAGTCTTATGCAATACTCTTGTAGTCTTGCAACATGGTAACGATGAGTTAG
CAACATGCCTTACAAGGAGAGAAAAAGCACCGTGCATGCCGATTGGTGGAAGTAAGGTGGTACGATCGTG
CCTTATTAGGAAGGCAACAGACGGGTCTGACATGGATTGGACGAACCACTGAATTGCCGCATTGCAGAGA
TATTGTATTTAAGTGCCTAGCTCGATACATAAACGGGTCTCTCTGGTTAGACCAGATCTGAGCCTGGGAG
CTCTCTGGCTAACTAGGGAACCCACTGCTTAAGCCTCAATAAAGCTTGCCTTGAGTGCTTCAAGTAGTGT
GTGCCCGTCTGTTGTGTGACTCTGGTAACTAGAGATCCCTCAGACCCTTTTAGTCAGTGTGGAAAATCTC
TAGCAGTGGCGCCCGAACAGGGACTTGAAAGCGAAAGGGAAACCAGAGGAGCTCTCTCGACGCAGGACTC
GGCTTGCTGAAGCGCGCACGGCAAGAGGCGAGGGGCGGCGACTGGTGAGTACGCCAAAAATTTTGACTAG
CGGAGGCTAGAAGGAGAGAGATGGGTGCGAGAGCGTCAGTATTAAGCGGGGGAGAATTAGATCGCGATGG
GAAAAAATTCGGTTAAGGCCAGGGGGAAAGAAAAAATATAAATTAAAACATATAGTATGGGCAAGCAGGG
AGCTAGAACGATTCGCAGTTAATCCTGGCCTGTTAGAAACATCAGAAGGCTGTAGACAAATACTGGGACA
GCTACAACCATCCCTTCAGACAGGATCAGAAGAACTTAGATCATTATATAATACAGTAGCAACCCTCTAT
TGTGTGCATCAAAGGATAGAGATAAAAGACACCAAGGAAGCTTTAGACAAGATAGAGGAAGAGCAAAACA
AAAGTAAGACCACCGCACAGCAAGCGGCCGCTGATCTTCAGACCTGGAGGAGGAGATATGAGGGACAATT
GGAGAAGTGAATTATATAAATATAAAGTAGTAAAAATTGAACCATTAGGAGTAGCACCCACCAAGGCAAA
GAGAAGAGTGGTGCAGAGAGAAAAAAGAGCAGTGGGAATAGGAGCTTTGTTCCTTGGGTTCTTGGGAGCA
GCAGGAAGCACTATGGGCGCAGCGTCAATGACGCTGACGGTACAGGCCAGACAATTATTGTCTGGTATAG
TGCAGCAGCAGAACAATTTGCTGAGGGCTATTGAGGCGCAACAGCATCTGTTGCAACTCACAGTCTGGGG
CATCAAGCAGCTCCAGGCAAGAATCCTGGCTGTGGAAAGATACCTAAAGGATCAACAGCTCCTGGGGATT
TGGGGTTGCTCTGGAAAACTCATTTGCACCACTGCTGTGCCTTGGAATGCTAGTTGGAGTAATAAATCTC
TGGAACAGATTTGGAATCACACGACCTGGATGGAGTGGGACAGAGAAATTAACAATTACACAAGCTTAAT
ACACTCCTTAATTGAAGAATCGCAAAACCAGCAAGAAAAGAATGAACAAGAATTATTGGAATTAGATAAA
TGGGCAAGTTTGTGGAATTGGTTTAACATAACAAATTGGCTGTGGTATATAAAATTATTCATAATGATAG
TAGGAGGCTTGGTAGGTTTAAGAATAGTTTTTGCTGTACTTTCTATAGTGAATAGAGTTAGGCAGGGATA
TTCACCATTATCGTTTCAGACCCACCTCCCAACCCCGAGGGGAC
Features (pLannotate 1.2.2; 28 found; start..end, strand, type, name):
     41..158     +  misc_feature   cPPT/CTS: central polypurine tract and central termination sequence of HIV-1
    212..526     +  promoter       tight TRE promoter: Tet-responsive promoter PTight, consisting of seven tet operator sequences followed by the minimal CMV promoter
    549..1265    +  CDS            EGFP: EGFP is a basic (constitutively fluorescent) green fluorescent protein published in 1996, derived from Aequorea victoria. It is reported to be a rapidly-maturing weak dimer with moderate acid sensitivity.
   1292..1310    +  misc_feature   MCS (fragment): pBluescript multiple cloning site
   1311..1330    +  CDS            capTEV™ (fragment): composite tag for in vivo biotinylation, TEV protease cleavage, and 6xHis tagging
   1371..1881    +  promoter       hPGK promoter: human phosphoglycerate kinase 1 promoter
   1897..2283    +  CDS            BSD: blasticidin S deaminase; Aspergillus terreus BSD; confers resistance to blasticidin
   2347..3044    +  CDS            rtTA3 (fragment): reverse tetracycline transactivator 3 activates expression from Tet-responsive promoters in the presence of doxycycline
   2974..3084    +  CDS            VP48: 3 tandem repeats of the minimal activation domain of herpes simplex virus VP16 (Cheng et al., 2013)
   3120..3668    +  misc_feature   WPRE (fragment): woodchuck hepatitis virus posttranscriptional regulatory element
   3694..3765    +  CDS            nef (fragment): NEF_HV1Z2 - Experimental evidence at protein level: Swiss-Prot protein existence level 1. Extracellular Nef protein targets CD4(+) T-lymphocytes for apoptosis by interacting with CXCR4 surface receptors. From Human immunodeficiency virus type 1 group M subtype D (isolate Z2/CDC-Z34) (HIV-1).
   3767..4000    +  LTR            3' LTR (ΔU3): self-inactivating 3' long terminal repeat (LTR) from HIV-1
   4072..4193    +  polyA_signal   SV40 poly(A) signal: SV40 polyadenylation signal
   4233..4368    +  rep_origin     SV40 ori: SV40 origin of replication
   4376..4439    +  promoter       AmpR promoter: bla
   4440..5300    +  CDS            AmpR: β-lactamase; bla; confers resistance to ampicillin, carbenicillin, and related antibiotics
   5471..6059    +  rep_origin     ori: high-copy-number ColE1/pMB1/pBR322/pUC origin of replication
   6242..6334    +  CDS            lacI (fragment): lac repressor; lacI; The lac repressor binds to the lac operator to inhibit transcription in E. coli. This inhibition can be relieved by adding lactose or isopropyl-β-D-thiogalactopyranoside (IPTG).
   6347..6368    +  protein_bind   CAP binding site: CAP binding activates transcription in the presence of cAMP. E. coli catabolite activator protein
   6383..6413    +  promoter       lac promoter: promoter for the E. coli lac operon
   6421..6437    +  protein_bind   lac operator: The lac repressor binds to the lac operator to inhibit transcription in E. coli. This inhibition can be relieved by adding lactose or isopropyl-β-D-thiogalactopyranoside (IPTG). lac repressor encoded by lacI
   6482..6500    +  promoter       T3 promoter: promoter for bacteriophage T3 RNA polymerase
   6528..6754    +  promoter       RSV promoter: Rous sarcoma virus enhancer/promoter
   6755..6935    +  LTR            5' LTR (truncated): truncated 5' long terminal repeat (LTR) from HIV-1
   6982..7107    +  misc_feature   HIV-1 Ψ: packaging signal of human immunodeficiency virus type 1
   7091..7454    +  CDS            HIV-1 gag (fragment): gag protein from human immunodeficiency virus 1; gag
   7600..7833    +  misc_feature   RRE: The Rev response element (RRE) of HIV-1 allows for Rev-dependent mRNA export from the nucleus to the cytoplasm.
   8210..8234    +  CDS            Rev (fragment): human immunodeficiency virus 1 (HIV-1) Rev protein; rev; enhances nuclear export of unspliced and incompletely spliced viral mRNAs
