[The description below was written by a language model from this plasmid's Addgene catalogue record and pLannotate feature annotations shown in this document.]
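Description:
pCW57.1 N-term GFP tTA is an empty lentiviral backbone (8,234 bp) derived from pCW57.1, designed for all-in-one, doxycycline-repressible expression of a cloned cDNA in mammalian cells. It is propagated in E. coli through a high-copy ColE1/pUC-type origin with ampicillin resistance. The viral portion has a third-generation, self-inactivating layout. An RSV promoter drives a truncated HIV-1 5' LTR, followed by the Ψ packaging signal with a partial gag fragment, the RRE for Rev-dependent export of the genomic RNA, and a cPPT/CTS. A WPRE and a ΔU3 3' LTR close the transfer cassette, and an SV40 poly(A) signal and SV40 origin lie just downstream.

Between the LTRs are two expression units. A tight TRE promoter, made of seven tet operators upstream of a minimal CMV promoter, drives EGFP followed by a short cloning region where the cDNA is inserted by restriction cloning. According to the depositor, one cloning choice keeps GFP as an N-terminal tag, useful for localization, immunoprecipitation and Western blotting. The other excises it, so that GFP acts as a dropout marker.

Downstream, the human PGK promoter drives blasticidin S deaminase followed by the tetracycline transactivator. The two are presumably produced from one transcript, although the linking element is not annotated. The automated annotation labels the transactivator as an rtTA3 fragment with a VP16-derived activation domain. The record, however, states that tTA replaced the original rtTA and that blasticidin replaced puromycin selection. With tTA, the insert is expressed by default and is shut off when doxycycline is added (Tet-Off). Transduced cells are selected with blasticidin.
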