Addgene plasmid #107551: pCW57.1 N-term GFP tTA
Purpose: (Empty Backbone) All-in-one dox-repressible expression of cDNA with optional N-term GFP tag.
Depositing lab: David Sabatini. Depositing organization: Whitehead Institute for Biomedical Research.
Backbone
  Vector backbone: pCW57.1
  Backbone manufacturer: David Root
  Backbone size (bp): 8234
  Modifications to backbone: tTA replacing rtTA for dox-repression, Blast selection marker replacing puro selection, and GFP inserted as an optional N-terminal tag.
  Vector type: Mammalian Expression, Lentiviral
  Selectable markers: Blasticidin
  Tag / fusion protein: GFP (optional) (N terminal on backbone)
Growth in bacteria
  Bacterial resistance: Ampicillin, 100 μg/mL
  Growth temperature: 37°C
  Growth strain: NEB Stable
  Growth instructions: XL10 gold can be used for propagation and may perform better for large scale culture for maxi prep.
  Copy number: Unknown
Gene/Insert
  Cloning method: Restriction Enzyme
  Sequencing primers: 5′ AGCAGAGCTCGTTTAGTGAACC; 3′ CGAACGGACGTGAAGAATGTGC
Terms and licenses: Academic/Nonprofit Terms; Industry Terms: Not Available to Industry
Depositor comments: GFP can be used as an N-terminal tag, but the GFP can also be eliminated and used as a 'dropout' for cloning into the vector. NheI can be used to drop the GFP, and SalI can be used to keep GFP as an N-terminal tag. Its quite useful to have GFP as a tag as it can be used for localization, immunoprecipitation, and for Western Blotting.
How to cite: pCW57.1 N-term GFP tTA was a gift from David Sabatini (Addgene plasmid # 107551 ; http://n2t.net/addgene:107551 ; RRID:Addgene_107551)
